>Addgene plasmid #214817 | pColdI-GST-mGTSF1l | addgene full sequence | sequence record 426275 | Addgene NGS Result
AAAAAAACCACCGCTACCAGCGGTGGTTTGTTTGCCGGATCAAGAGCTACCAACTCTTTTTCCGAAGGTA
ACTGGCTTCAGCAGAGCGCAGATACCAAATACTGTTCTTCTAGTGTAGCCGTAGTTAGGCCACCACTTCA
AGAACTCTGTAGCACCGCCTACATACCTCGCTCTGCTAATCCTGTTACCAGTGGCTGCTGCCAGTGGCGA
TAAGTCGTGTCTTACCGGGTTGGACTCAAGACGATAGTTACCGGATAAGGCGCAGCGGTCGGGCTGAACG
GGGGGTTCGTGCACACAGCCCAGCTTGGAGCGAACGACCTACACCGAACTGAGATACCTACAGCGTGAGC
TATGAGAAAGCGCCACGCTTCCCGAAGGGAGAAAGGCGGACAGGTATCCGGTAAGCGGCAGGGTCGGAAC
AGGAGAGCGCACGAGGGAGCTTCCAGGGGGAAACGCCTGGTATCTTTATAGTCCTGTCGGGTTTCGCCAC
CTCTGACTTGAGCGTCGATTTTTGTGATGCTCGTCAGGGGGGCGGAGCCTATGGAAAAACGCCAGCAACG
CGGCCTTTTTACGGTTCCTGGCCTTTTGCTGGCCTTTTGCTCACATAGTCATGCCCCGCGCCCACCGGAA
GGAGCTGACTGGGTTGAAGGCTCTCAAGGGCATCGGTCGAGATCCCGGTGCCTAATGAGTGAGCTAACTT
ACATTAATTGCGTTGCGCTCACTGCCCGCTTTCCAGTCGGGAAACCTGTCGTGCCAGCTGCATTAATGAA
TCGGCCAACGCGCGGGGAGAGGCGGTTTGCGTATTGGGCGCCAGGGTGGTTTTTCTTTTCACCAGTGAGA
CGGGCAACAGCTGATTGCCCTTCACCGCCTGGCCCTGAGAGAGTTGCAGCAAGCGGTCCACGCTGGTTTG
CCCCAGCAGGCGAAAATCCTGTTTGATGGTGGTTAACGGCGGGATATAACATGAGCTGTCTTCGGTATCG
TCGTATCCCACTACCGAGATATCCGCACCAACGCGCAGCCCGGACTCGGTAATGGCGCGCATTGCGCCCA
GCGCCATCTGATCGTTGGCAACCAGCATCGCAGTGGGAACGATGCCCTCATTCAGCATTTGCATGGTTTG
TTGAAAACCGGACATGGCACTCCAGTCGCCTTCCCGTTCCGCTATCGGCTGAATTTGATTGCGAGTGAGA
TATTTATGCCAGCCAGCCAGACGCAGACGCGCCGAGACAGAACTTAATGGGCCCGCTAACAGCGCGATTT
GCTGGTGACCCAATGCGACCAGATGCTCCACGCCCAGTCGCGTACCGTCTTCATGGGAGAAAATAATACT
GTTGATGGGTGTCTGGTCAGAGACATCAAGAAATAACGCCGGAACATTAGTGCAGGCAGCTTCCACAGCA
ATGGCATCCTGGTCATCCAGCGGATAGTTAATGATCAGCCCACTGACGCGTTGCGCGAGAAGATTGTGCA
CCGCCGCTTTACAGGCTTCGACGCCGCTTCGTTCTACCATCGACACCACCACGCTGGCACCCAGTTGATC
GGCGCGAGATTTAATCGCCGCGACAATTTGCGACGGCGCGTGCAGGGCCAGACTGGAGGTGGCAACGCCA
ATCAGCAACGACTGTTTGCCCGCCAGTTGTTGTGCCACGCGGTTGGGAATGTAATTCAGCTCCGCCATCG
CCGCTTCCACTTTTTCCCGCGTTTTCGCAGAAACGTGGCTGGCCTGGTTCACCACGCGGGAAACGGTCTG
ATAAGAGACACCGGCATACTCTGCGACATCGTATAACGTTACTGGTTTCACATTCACCACCCTGAATTGA
CTCTCTTCCGGGCGCTATCATGCCATACCGCGAAAGGTTTTGCGCCATTCGATGGTGTCCGGGATCTCGA
CGCTCTCCCTTATGCGACTCCTGCATTAGGAAGCAGCCCAGTAGTAGGTTGAGGCCGTTGAGCACCGCCG
CCGCAAGGAATGGTGTGGCCGATTAATCATAAATATGAAAAATAATTGTTGCATCACCCGCCAATGCGTG
GCTTAATGCACATCAAATTGTGAGCGGATAACAATTTGATGTGCTAGCGCATATCCAGTGTAGTAAGGCA
AGTCCCTTCAAGAGTTATCGTTGATACCCCTCGTAGTGCACATTCCTTTAACGCTTCAAAATCTGTAAAG
CACGCCATATCGCCGAAAGGCACACTTAATTATTAAGAGGTAATACACCATGAATCACAAAGTGCATCAT
CATCATCATCATATCGAAGGTAGGCACATGTCCCCTATACTAGGTTATTGGAAAATTAAGGGCCTTGTGC
AACCCACTCGACTTCTTTTGGAATATCTTGAAGAAAAATATGAAGAGCATTTGTATGAGCGCGATGAAGG
TGATAAATGGCGAAACAAAAAGTTTGAATTGGGTTTGGAGTTTCCCAATCTTCCTTATTATATTGATGGT
GATGTTAAATTAACACAGTCTATGGCCATCATACGTTATATAGCTGACAAGCACAACATGTTGGGTGGTT
GTCCAAAAGAGCGTGCAGAGATTTCAATGCTTGAAGGAGCGGTTTTGGATATTAGATACGGTGTTTCGAG
AATTGCATATAGTAAAGACTTTGAAACTCTCAAAGTTGATTTTCTTAGCAAGCTACCTGAAATGCTGAAA
ATGTTCGAAGATCGTTTATGTCATAAAACATATTTAAATGGTGATCATGTAACCCATCCTGACTTCATGT
TGTATGACGCTCTTGATGTTGTTTTATACATGGACCCAATGTGCCTGGATGCGTTCCCAAAATTAGTTTG
TTTTAAAAAACGTATTGAAGCTATCCCACAAATTGATAAGTACTTGAAATCCAGCAAGTATATAGCATGG
CCTTTGCAGGGCTGGCAAGCCACGTTTGGTGGTGGCGACCATCCTCCAAAATCGGATCTGGAAGTTCTGT
TCCAGGGCCCGGGACATATGGAGCTCGGTACCCTCGAGGGATCCGAGCCAGAATCCATAGAAATTTGTCC
TTATAACCCTCACCACCGAATCCCGCTCAGCAGGTTCCAGTACCACCTGGCGTCATGCAGGAAGAAGAAC
CCCAAGAAAGCCAAAAAGATGGCCAGCTGTAAATACAACGCCTGCCACGTGGTTCCCATCAGAAAGCTGG
CTGAACATGAAGCTACCTGTGTCAACAGGAGCTCCGTGGAGGAAGAGGACACATTAGGCCCTCTGCAAGT
CAGCCTCCCACAGCCGCAGAACCAGGACACACTACAGGTTCGTTGGCTTTCCAACCCTGACATTTGGAAT
GTTGACGGCGCCAACTGTCACCCAATGTTCGTCCTTAAGAGTTTTGTTCCCCAAAAACTTGTTTGTGAAA
GTGACATCCAAGAGTCACGGGGAGGAGACCAATGCCCAGAAGATCCTCAGACTAGGACCAGGAAGGCAAA
CTTCTAGAAGCTTGTCGACCTGCAGTCTAGATAGGTAATCTCTGCTTAAAAGCACAGAATCTAAGATCCC
TGCCATTTGGCGGGGATTTTTTTATTTGTTTTCAGGAAATAAATAATCGATCGCGTAATAAAATCTATTA
TTATTTTTGTGAAGAATAAATTTGGGTGCAATGAGAATGCGCAGGCCCTTTCGTCTCGCGCGTTTCGGTG
ATGACGGTGAAAACCTCTGACACATGCAGCTCCCGGAGACGGTCACAGCTTGTCTGTAAGCGGATGCCGG
GAGCAGACAAGCCCGTCAGGGCGCGTCAGCGGGTGTTGGCGGGTGTCGGGGCTGGCTTAACTATGCGGCA
TCAGAGCAGATTGTACTGAGAGTGCACCATAAAATTGTAAACGTTAATATTTTGTTAAAATTCGCGTTAA
ATTTTTGTTAAATCAGCTCATTTTTTAACCAATAGGCCGAAATCGGCAAAATCCCTTATAAATCAAAAGA
ATAGCCCGAGATAGGGT
[37 nt withheld, positions 3938-3974]
AAAGAACGTGGACTCCAACGTCAAAGG
[141 nt withheld, positions 4002-4142]
G
[142 nt withheld, positions 4144-4285]
TATGCGGTGTGAAATACCGCACAGATGCGTAAGGAGAAAATACCGCATCAGGCGTCAGGTGGCACTTTTC
GGGGAAATGTGCGCGGAACCCCTATTTGTTTATTTTTCTAAATACATTCAAATATGTATCCGCTCATGAG
ACAATAACCCTGATAAATGCTTCAATAATATTGAAAAAGGAAGAGTATGAGTATTCAACATTTCCGTGTC
GCCCTTATTCCCTTTTTTGCGGCATTTTGCCTTCCTGTTTTTGCTCACCCAGAAACGCTGGTGAAAGTAA
AAGATGCTGAAGATCAGTTGGGTGCACGAGTGGGTTACATCGAACTGGATCTCAACAGCGGTAAGATCCT
TGAGAGTTTTCGCCCCGAAGAACGTTTTCCAATGATGAGCACTTTTAAAGTTCTGCTATGTGGCGCGGTA
TTATCCCGTATTGACGCCGGGCAAGAGCAACTCGGTCGCCGCATACACTATTCTCAGAATGACTTGGTTG
AGTACTCACCAGTCACAGAAAAGCATCTTACGGATGGCATGACAGTAAGAGAATTATGCAGTGCTGCCAT
AACCATGAGTGATAACACTGCGGCCAACTTACTTCTGACAACGATCGGAGGACCGAAGGAGCTAACCGCT
TTTTTGCACAACATGGGGGATCATGTAACTCGCCTTGATCGTTGGGAACCGGAGCTGAATGAAGCCATAC
CAAACGACGAGCGTGACACCACGATGCCTGTAGCAATGGCAACAACGTTGCGCAAACTATTAACTGGCGA
ACTACTTACTCTAGCTTCCCGGCAACAATTAATAGACTGGATGGAGGCGGATAAAGTTGCAGGACCACTT
CTGCGCTCGGCCCTTCCGGCTGGCTGGTTTATTGCTGATAAATCTGGAGCCGGTGAGCGTGGGTCTCGCG
GTATCATTGCAGCACTGGGGCCAGATGGTAAGCCCTCCCGTATCGTAGTTATCTACACGACGGGGAGTCA
GGCAACTATGGATGAACGAAATAGACAGATCGCTGAGATAGGTGCCTCACTGATTAAGCATTGGTAACTG
TCAGACCAAGTTTACTCATATATACTTTAGATTGATTTAAAACTTCATTTTTAATTTAAAAGGATCTAGG
TGAAGATCCTTTTTGATAATCTCATGACCAAAATCCCTTAACGTGAGTTTTCGTTCCACTGAGCGTCAGA
CCCCGTAGAAAAGATCAAAGGATCTTCTTGAGATCCTTTTTTTCTGCGCGTAATCTGCTGCTTGCAAAC
Features (pLannotate 1.2.2; 19 found; start..end, strand, type, name):
    605..670     -  CDS            TcR (fragment): tetracycline efflux protein; tet; confers resistance to tetracycline
    685..706     -  protein_bind   CAP binding site: CAP binding activates transcription in the presence of cAMP. E. coli catabolite activator protein
    719..1801    -  CDS            lacI: lac repressor; lacI; The lac repressor binds to the lac operator to inhibit transcription in E. coli. This inhibition can be relieved by adding lactose or isopropyl-β-D-thiogalactopyranoside (IPTG).
   1802..1879    -  promoter       lacI promoter: lacI
   1887..1975    -  CDS            TcR (fragment): tetracycline efflux protein; tet; confers resistance to tetracycline
   1979..2045    +  promoter       cspA promoter: cspA; promoter of the E. coli cold shock protein cspA gene (Mitta et al., 1997)
   2048..2064    +  protein_bind   lac operator: The lac repressor binds to the lac operator to inhibit transcription in E. coli. This inhibition can be relieved by adding lactose or isopropyl-β-D-thiogalactopyranoside (IPTG). lac repressor encoded by lacI
   2086..2219    +  5'UTR          cspA 5'UTR: cspA; 5'UTR of the E. coli cold shock protein cspA gene (Mitta et al., 1997)
   2233..2252    +  CDS            capTEV™ (fragment): composite tag for in vivo biotinylation, TEV protease cleavage, and 6xHis tagging
   2268..2921    +  CDS            GST26_SCHJA: Experimental evidence at protein level: Swiss-Prot protein existence level 1. GST isoenzymes appear to play a central role in the parasite detoxification system. Other functions are also suspected including a role in increasing the solubility of haematin in the parasite gut. From Schistosoma japonicum (Blood fluke).
   2985..3434    +  CDS            Gtsf1l: GTSFL_MOUSE - Also known as Fam112a. Experimental evidence at protein level: Swiss-Prot protein existence level 1. From Mus musculus (Mouse).
   3469..3613    +  3'UTR          cspA 3'UTR: cspA; 3'UTR of the E. coli cold shock protein cspA gene (Mitta et al., 1997)
   3625..3660    +  CDS            rop (fragment): Rop protein, which maintains plasmids at low copy number; rop
   3762..3811    +  misc_feature   bom (fragment): basis of mobility region from pBR322
   3887..4267    -  rep_origin     M13 ori (sequence partly withheld): M13 bacteriophage origin of replication; arrow indicates direction of (+) strand synthesis
   4286..4337    +  misc_feature   bom (fragment): basis of mobility region from pBR322
   4367..4471    +  promoter       AmpR promoter: bla
   4472..5332    +  CDS            AmpR: β-lactamase; bla; confers resistance to ampicillin, carbenicillin, and related antibiotics
   5503..547     +  rep_origin     ori (across the origin): high-copy-number ColE1/pMB1/pBR322/pUC origin of replication
