[The description below was written by a language model from this plasmid's Addgene catalogue record and pLannotate feature annotations shown in this document.]
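Description:
pColdI-GST-mGTSF1l is a bacterial expression plasmid built on Takara's pColdI-GST cold-shock vector for producing mouse GTSF1L (Gtsf1l) as a tagged recombinant protein in E. coli. It replicates from a high-copy ColE1/pUC-type origin and is selected with ampicillin through the bla (AmpR) gene. An M13 phage origin is also present, which in principle allows single-stranded DNA production. Short fragments annotated as TcR, rop and bom are remnants of the pBR322-derived backbone and are not functional markers. The catalogue lists the total vector size as 5,097 bp, whereas the sequenced record is 5,544 nt; the difference is close to the 450 bp insert, so the listed figure may refer to the empty backbone, although the record does not say so.

The expression cassette uses the E. coli cspA cold-shock promoter followed by a lac operator and the cspA 5'UTR, and it ends with the cspA 3'UTR. A lacI gene with its own promoter, carried on the plasmid, supplies the repressor. In this type of system, transcription and translation of the insert are favoured after a shift to low temperature, and IPTG relieves lac repression. This often improves the solubility and yield of difficult proteins. The open reading frame starts with an N-terminal 6xHis tag (detected as a short tag fragment in the annotation), followed by Schistosoma japonicum glutathione S-transferase and then the 450 bp Gtsf1l coding sequence, which was inserted by Gibson assembly. The two tags allow purification by nickel or glutathione affinity. The feature table annotates no protease cleavage site between GST and the insert. The plasmid is associated with work on how GTSF1-family proteins accelerate target RNA cleavage by PIWI-clade Argonautes, so its likely use is making purified protein for biochemical assays.
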