Addgene plasmid #214817: pColdI-GST-mGTSF1l
Purpose: Bacterial expression of GST-tagged mouse GTSF1l
Depositing lab: Phillip Zamore. Depositing organization: University of Massachusetts, Worcester. Publication: GTSF1 accelerates target RNA cleavage by PIWI-clade Argonaute proteins. Arif A, Bailey S, Izumi N, Anzelon TA, Ozata DM, Andersson C, Gainetdinov I, MacRae IJ, Tomari Y, Zamore PD. Nature. 2022 Aug;608(7923):618-625. doi: 10.1038/s41586-022-05009-0. Epub 2022 Jun 30. PubMed 35772669.
Backbone
  Vector backbone: pColdI-GST
  Backbone manufacturer: Takara
  Total vector size (bp): 5097
  Vector type: Bacterial Expression
Growth in bacteria
  Bacterial resistance: Ampicillin, 100 μg/mL
  Growth temperature: 37°C
  Growth strain: DH5alpha
  Copy number: High Copy
Gene/Insert
  Gene/Insert name: GTSF1l
  Species: M. musculus (mouse)
  Insert size (bp): 450
  GenBank ID: NM_026630.3
  Entrez Gene: Gtsf1l (a.k.a. 2410116G06Rik)
  Promoter: CspA
  Tag / fusion protein: GST (N terminal on backbone); 6x His (N terminal on backbone)
  Cloning method: Gibson Cloning
  Sequencing primers: 5′ acgccatatcgccgaaagg; 3′ ggcagggatcttagattctg
Terms and licenses: Academic/Nonprofit Terms; Industry Terms: Not Available to Industry
How to cite: pColdI-GST-mGTSF1l was a gift from Phillip Zamore (Addgene plasmid # 214817 ; http://n2t.net/addgene:214817 ; RRID:Addgene_214817)
